Addgene plasmid #75517: PRKACA gRNA (BRDN0001145877)
Purpose: 3rd generation lentiviral gRNA plasmid targeting human PRKACA
Depositing lab: John Doench & David Root. Depositing organization: Broad Institute. Publication: Optimized sgRNA design to maximize activity and minimize off-target effects of CRISPR-Cas9. Doench JG, Fusi N, Sullender M, Hegde M, Vaimberg EW, Donovan KF, Smith I, Tothova Z, Wilen C, Orchard R, Virgin HW, Listgarten J, Root DE. Nat Biotechnol. 2016 Jan 18. doi: 10.1038/nbt.3437. PubMed 26780180.
Backbone
  Vector backbone: lentiGuide-Puro
  Backbone manufacturer: Zhang Lab (Addgene plasmid # 52963)
  Vector type: Mammalian Expression, Lentiviral, CRISPR
  Selectable markers: Puromycin
Growth in bacteria
  Bacterial resistance: Ampicillin, 100 μg/mL
  Growth temperature: 37°C
  Growth strain: DH5alpha
  Copy number: High Copy
Gene/Insert
  Gene/Insert name: PRKACA (alt names: PRKACA; NM_001304349.1)
  gRNA/shRNA sequence: AGGAGAACTCGAGTTTGACG
  Species: H. sapiens (human)
  Entrez Gene: PRKACA (a.k.a. CAFD1, PKACA, PPNAD4)
  Promoter: hU6
  Cloning method: Unknown
  Sequencing primers: 5′ U6-F; 3′ pS2-R
Terms and licenses: Academic/Nonprofit Terms; Industry Terms: Not Available to Industry
Depositor comments: The gRNA was designed to target the following Genbank reference sequence(s): NM_001304349.1,NM_002730.3,NM_207518.2. Note that this plasmid does NOT contain Cas9. It should be used in conjunction with lentiCas9-Blast (Addgene #52962) or otherwise with cell lines already expressing Cas9. Browse the full kinome gRNA library at http://www.addgene.org/pooled-library/broadgpp-human-kinome/ or visit http://www.broadinstitute.org/rnai/public/ for detailed protocols and information.
How to cite: PRKACA gRNA (BRDN0001145877) was a gift from John Doench & David Root (Addgene plasmid # 75517 ; http://n2t.net/addgene:75517 ; RRID:Addgene_75517)
