[The description below was written by a language model from this plasmid's Addgene catalogue record and pLannotate feature annotations shown in this document.]
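Description:
PRKACA gRNA (BRDN0001145877) is a third-generation lentiviral CRISPR guide plasmid built on the lentiGuide-Puro backbone. It expresses a single guide RNA against human PRKACA, and the depositor notes the guide was designed against several PRKACA reference transcripts. The plasmid is propagated in E. coli from a high-copy ColE1/pUC-type origin under ampicillin selection (AmpR/β-lactamase). It also retains an f1 origin, an SV40 origin and leftover lac and T7/T3 promoter elements from the cloning backbone.

The lentiviral transfer cassette begins with an RSV promoter fused to a truncated HIV-1 5' LTR, which allows Tat-independent production of genomic RNA in packaging cells. This is followed by the Ψ packaging signal with a partial gag sequence, the Rev response element for nuclear export of the unspliced genome, and a cPPT/CTS. The cassette ends in a ΔU3 self-inactivating 3' LTR.

Within this frame, a human U6 RNA polymerase III promoter drives the PRKACA-specific spacer joined to the Streptococcus pyogenes Cas9 guide scaffold. A separate EF-1α promoter, consisting of the core promoter plus intron A, expresses puromycin N-acetyltransferase so that transduced mammalian cells can be selected. A WPRE downstream enhances transcript expression.

The plasmid does not encode Cas9. It must therefore be used with a separate Cas9 lentiviral vector or in cells that already express Cas9. The clone belongs to a human kinome guide collection made with optimized sgRNA design rules, and it is suited to knockout of PRKACA by lentiviral transduction.
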