Features (pLannotate 1.2.2; 29 found; start..end, strand, type, name):
     14..80      +  CDS            small t antigen (fragment): SV40 (simian virus 40) small t antigen
    106..317     +  promoter       EF-1α core promoter: core promoter for human elongation factor EF-1α
    318..1256    +  intron         EF-1α intron A: intron upstream of the start codon of human EF-1α
   1278..1877    +  CDS            PuroR (fragment): puromycin N-acetyltransferase; pac from Streptomyces; confers resistance to puromycin
   1893..2481    +  misc_feature   WPRE: woodchuck hepatitis virus posttranscriptional regulatory element
   2532..2551    +  misc_feature   cPPT/CTS (fragment): central polypurine tract and central termination sequence of HIV-1
   2553..2786    +  LTR            3' LTR (ΔU3): self-inactivating 3' long terminal repeat (LTR) from HIV-1
   2864..2985    +  polyA_signal   SV40 poly(A) signal: SV40 polyadenylation signal
   3025..3160    +  rep_origin     SV40 ori: SV40 origin of replication
   3181..3199    -  promoter       T7 promoter: promoter for bacteriophage T7 RNA polymerase
   3207..3362    +  CDS            lacZα (fragment): LacZα fragment of β-galactosidase; lacZ fragment
   3367..3795    +  rep_origin     f1 ori (sequence partly withheld): f1 bacteriophage origin of replication; arrow indicates direction of (+) strand synthesis
   3848..3952    +  promoter       AmpR promoter: bla
   3953..4813    +  CDS            AmpR: β-lactamase; bla; confers resistance to ampicillin, carbenicillin, and related antibiotics
   4984..5572    +  rep_origin     ori: high-copy-number ColE1/pMB1/pBR322/pUC origin of replication
   5755..5847    +  CDS            lacI (fragment): lac repressor; lacI; The lac repressor binds to the lac operator to inhibit transcription in E. coli. This inhibition can be relieved by adding lactose or isopropyl-β-D-thiogalactopyranoside (IPTG).
   5860..5881    +  protein_bind   CAP binding site: CAP binding activates transcription in the presence of cAMP. E. coli catabolite activator protein
   5896..5926    +  promoter       lac promoter: promoter for the E. coli lac operon
   5934..5950    +  protein_bind   lac operator: The lac repressor binds to the lac operator to inhibit transcription in E. coli. This inhibition can be relieved by adding lactose or isopropyl-β-D-thiogalactopyranoside (IPTG). lac repressor encoded by lacI
   5995..6013    +  promoter       T3 promoter: promoter for bacteriophage T3 RNA polymerase
   6041..6267    +  promoter       RSV promoter: Rous sarcoma virus enhancer/promoter
   6268..6448    +  LTR            5' LTR (truncated): truncated 5' long terminal repeat (LTR) from HIV-1
   6495..6620    +  misc_feature   HIV-1 Ψ: packaging signal of human immunodeficiency virus type 1
   6604..6967    +  CDS            HIV-1 gag (fragment): gag protein from human immunodeficiency virus 1; gag
   7113..7346    +  misc_feature   RRE: The Rev response element (RRE) of HIV-1 allows for Rev-dependent mRNA export from the nucleus to the cytoplasm.
   7723..7749    +  CDS            Rev (fragment): human immunodeficiency virus 1 (HIV-1) Rev protein; rev; enhances nuclear export of unspliced and incompletely spliced viral mRNAs
   7753..7993    +  promoter       U6 promoter: RNA polymerase III promoter for human U6 snRNA
   8023..8098    +  misc_RNA       gRNA scaffold: guide RNA scaffold for the Streptococcus pyogenes CRISPR/Cas9 system
   8154..8271    +  misc_feature   cPPT/CTS: central polypurine tract and central termination sequence of HIV-1
>Addgene plasmid #75517 | PRKACA gRNA (BRDN0001145877) | addgene full sequence | sequence record 184038 | Addgene Assembled Sequence
CCCGGGTGCAAAGATGGATAAAGTTTTAAACAGAGAGGAATCTTTGCAGCTAATGGACCTTCTAGGTCTT
GAAAGGAGTGGGAATTGGCTCCGGTGCCCGTCAGTGGGCAGAGCGCACATCGCCCACAGTCCCCGAGAAG
TTGGGGGGAGGGGTCGGCAATTGATCCGGTGCCTAGAGAAGGTGGCGCGGGGTAAACTGGGAAAGTGATG
TCGTGTACTGGCTCCGCCTTTTTCCCGAGGGTGGGGGAGAACCGTATATAAGTGCAGTAGTCGCCGTGAA
CGTTCTTTTTCGCAACGGGTTTGCCGCCAGAACACAGGTAAGTGCCGTGTGTGGTTCCCGCGGGCCTGGC
CTCTTTACGGGTTATGGCCCTTGCGTGCCTTGAATTACTTCCACCTGGCTGCAGTACGTGATTCTTGATC
CCGAGCTTCGGGTTGGAAGTGGGTGGGAGAGTTCGAGGCCTTGCGCTTAAGGAGCCCCTTCGCCTCGTGC
TTGAGTTGAGGCCTGGCCTGGGCGCTGGGGCCGCCGCGTGCGAATCTGGTGGCACCTTCGCGCCTGTCTC
GCTGCTTTCGATAAGTCTCTAGCCATTTAAAATTTTTGATGACCTGCTGCGACGCTTTTTTTCTGGCAAG
ATAGTCTTGTAAATGCGGGCCAAGATCTGCACACTGGTATTTCGGTTTTTGGGGCCGCGGGCGGCGACGG
GGCCCGTGCGTCCCAGCGCACATGTTCGGCGAGGCGGGGCCTGCGAGCGCGGCCACCGAGAATCGGACGG
GGGTAGTCTCAAGCTGGCCGGCCTGCTCTGGTGCCTGGCCTCGCGCCGCCGTGTATCGCCCCGCCCTGGG
CGGCAAGGCTGGCCCGGTCGGCACCAGTTGCGTGAGCGGAAAGATGGCCGCTTCCCGGCCCTGCTGCAGG
GAGCTCAAAATGGAGGACGCGGCGCTCGGGAGAGCGGGCGGGTGAGTCACCCACACAAAGGAAAAGGGCC
TTTCCGTCCTCAGCCGTCGCTTCATGTGACTCCACGGAGTACCGGGCGCCGTCCAGGCACCTCGATTAGT
TCTCGAGCTTTTGGAGTACGTCGTCTTTAGGTTGGGGGGAGGGGTTTTATGCGATGGAGTTTCCCCACAC
TGAGTGGGTGGAGACTGAAGTTAGGCCAGCTTGGCACTTGATGTAATTCTCCTTGGAATTTGCCCTTTTT
GAGTTTGGATCTTGGTTCATTCTCAAGCCTCAGACAGTGGTTCAAAGTTTTTTTCTTCCATTTCAGGTGT
CGTGACGTACGGCCACCATGACCGAGTACAAGCCCACGGTGCGCCTCGCCACCCGCGACGACGTCCCCAG
GGCCGTACGCACCCTCGCCGCCGCGTTCGCCGACTACCCCGCCACGCGCCACACCGTCGATCCGGACCGC
CACATCGAGCGGGTCACCGAGCTGCAAGAACTCTTCCTCACGCGCGTCGGGCTCGACATCGGCAAGGTGT
GGGTCGCGGACGACGGCGCCGCCGTGGCGGTCTGGACCACGCCGGAGAGCGTCGAAGCGGGGGCGGTGTT
CGCCGAGATCGGCCCGCGCATGGCCGAGTTGAGCGGTTCCCGGCTGGCCGCGCAGCAACAGATGGAAGGC
CTCCTGGCGCCGCACCGGCCCAAGGAGCCCGCGTGGTTCCTGGCCACCGTCGGAGTCTCGCCCGACCACC
AGGGCAAGGGTCTGGGCAGCGCCGTCGTGCTCCCCGGAGTGGAGGCGGCCGAGCGCGCCGGGGTGCCCGC
CTTCCTGGAGACCTCCGCGCCCCGCAACCTCCCCTTCTACGAGCGGCTCGGCTTCACCGTCACCGCCGAC
GTCGAGGTGCCCGAAGGACCGCGCACCTGGTGCATGACCCGCAAGCCCGGTGCCTGAACGCGTTAAGTCG
ACAATCAACCTCTGGATTACAAAATTTGTGAAAGATTGACTGGTATTCTTAACTATGTTGCTCCTTTTAC
GCTATGTGGATACGCTGCTTTAATGCCTTTGTATCATGCTATTGCTTCCCGTATGGCTTTCATTTTCTCC
TCCTTGTATAAATCCTGGTTGCTGTCTCTTTATGAGGAGTTGTGGCCCGTTGTCAGGCAACGTGGCGTGG
TGTGCACTGTGTTTGCTGACGCAACCCCCACTGGTTGGGGCATTGCCACCACCTGTCAGCTCCTTTCCGG
GACTTTCGCTTTCCCCCTCCCTATTGCCACGGCGGAACTCATCGCCGCCTGCCTTGCCCGCTGCTGGACA
GGGGCTCGGCTGTTGGGCACTGACAATTCCGTGGTGTTGTCGGGGAAATCATCGTCCTTTCCTTGGCTGC
TCGCCTGTGTTGCCACCTGGATTCTGCGCGGGACGTCCTTCTGCTACGTCCCTTCGGCCCTCAATCCAGC
GGACCTTCCTTCCCGCGGCCTGCTGCCGGCTCTGCGGCCTCTTCCGCGTCTTCGCCTTCGCCCTCAGACG
AGTCGGATCTCCCTTTGGGCCGCCTCCCCGCGTCGACTTTAAGACCAATGACTTACAAGGCAGCTGTAGA
TCTTAGCCACTTTTTAAAAGAAAAGGGGGGACTGGAAGGGCTAATTCACTCCCAACGAAGACAAGATCTG
CTTTTTGCTTGTACTGGGTCTCTCTGGTTAGACCAGATCTGAGCCTGGGAGCTCTCTGGCTAACTAGGGA
ACCCACTGCTTAAGCCTCAATAAAGCTTGCCTTGAGTGCTTCAAGTAGTGTGTGCCCGTCTGTTGTGTGA
CTCTGGTAACTAGAGATCCCTCAGACCCTTTTAGTCAGTGTGGAAAATCTCTAGCAGTACGTATAGTAGT
TCATGTCATCTTATTATTCAGTATTTATAACTTGCAAAGAAATGAATATCAGAGAGTGAGAGGAACTTGT
TTATTGCAGCTTATAATGGTTACAAATAAAGCAATAGCATCACAAATTTCACAAATAAAGCATTTTTTTC
ACTGCATTCTAGTTGTGGTTTGTCCAAACTCATCAATGTATCTTATCATGTCTGGCTCTAGCTATCCCGC
CCCTAACTCCGCCCATCCCGCCCCTAACTCCGCCCAGTTCCGCCCATTCTCCGCCCCATGGCTGACTAAT
TTTTTTTATTTATGCAGAGGCCGAGGCCGCCTCGGCCTCTGAGCTATTCCAGAAGTAGTGAGGAGGCTTT
TTTGGAGGCCTAGGGACGTACCCAATTCGCCCTATAGTGAGTCGTATTACGCGCGCTCACTGGCCGTCGT
TTTACAACGTCGTGACTGGGAAAACCCTGGCGTTACCCAACTTAATCGCCTTGCAGCACATCCCCCTTTC
GCCAGCTGGCGTAATAGCGAAGAGGCCCGCACCGATCGCCCTTCCCAACAGTTGCGCAGCCTGAATGGCG
AATGGG
[124 nt withheld, positions 3367-3490]
C
[91 nt withheld, positions 3492-3582]
A
[49 nt withheld, positions 3584-3632]
CCTTTGACGTTGGAGTCCACGTTCTTT
[37 nt withheld, positions 3660-3696]
ACCCTATCTCGGTCTATTCTTTTGATTTATAAGGGATTTTGCCGATTTCGGCCTATTGGTTAAAAAATGA
GCTGATTTAACAAAAATTTAACGCGAATTTTAACAAAATATTAACGCTTACAATTTAGGTGGCACTTTTC
GGGGAAATGTGCGCGGAACCCCTATTTGTTTATTTTTCTAAATACATTCAAATATGTATCCGCTCATGAG
ACAATAACCCTGATAAATGCTTCAATAATATTGAAAAAGGAAGAGTATGAGTATTCAACATTTCCGTGTC
GCCCTTATTCCCTTTTTTGCGGCATTTTGCCTTCCTGTTTTTGCTCACCCAGAAACGCTGGTGAAAGTAA
AAGATGCTGAAGATCAGTTGGGTGCACGAGTGGGTTACATCGAACTGGATCTCAACAGCGGTAAGATCCT
TGAGAGTTTTCGCCCCGAAGAACGTTTTCCAATGATGAGCACTTTTAAAGTTCTGCTATGTGGCGCGGTA
TTATCCCGTATTGACGCCGGGCAAGAGCAACTCGGTCGCCGCATACACTATTCTCAGAATGACTTGGTTG
AGTACTCACCAGTCACAGAAAAGCATCTTACGGATGGCATGACAGTAAGAGAATTATGCAGTGCTGCCAT
AACCATGAGTGATAACACTGCGGCCAACTTACTTCTGACAACGATCGGAGGACCGAAGGAGCTAACCGCT
TTTTTGCACAACATGGGGGATCATGTAACTCGCCTTGATCGTTGGGAACCGGAGCTGAATGAAGCCATAC
CAAACGACGAGCGTGACACCACGATGCCTGTAGCAATGGCAACAACGTTGCGCAAACTATTAACTGGCGA
ACTACTTACTCTAGCTTCCCGGCAACAATTAATAGACTGGATGGAGGCGGATAAAGTTGCAGGACCACTT
CTGCGCTCGGCCCTTCCGGCTGGCTGGTTTATTGCTGATAAATCTGGAGCCGGTGAGCGTGGGTCTCGCG
GTATCATTGCAGCACTGGGGCCAGATGGTAAGCCCTCCCGTATCGTAGTTATCTACACGACGGGGAGTCA
GGCAACTATGGATGAACGAAATAGACAGATCGCTGAGATAGGTGCCTCACTGATTAAGCATTGGTAACTG
TCAGACCAAGTTTACTCATATATACTTTAGATTGATTTAAAACTTCATTTTTAATTTAAAAGGATCTAGG
TGAAGATCCTTTTTGATAATCTCATGACCAAAATCCCTTAACGTGAGTTTTCGTTCCACTGAGCGTCAGA
CCCCGTAGAAAAGATCAAAGGATCTTCTTGAGATCCTTTTTTTCTGCGCGTAATCTGCTGCTTGCAAACA
AAAAAACCACCGCTACCAGCGGTGGTTTGTTTGCCGGATCAAGAGCTACCAACTCTTTTTCCGAAGGTAA
CTGGCTTCAGCAGAGCGCAGATACCAAATACTGTTCTTCTAGTGTAGCCGTAGTTAGGCCACCACTTCAA
GAACTCTGTAGCACCGCCTACATACCTCGCTCTGCTAATCCTGTTACCAGTGGCTGCTGCCAGTGGCGAT
AAGTCGTGTCTTACCGGGTTGGACTCAAGACGATAGTTACCGGATAAGGCGCAGCGGTCGGGCTGAACGG
GGGGTTCGTGCACACAGCCCAGCTTGGAGCGAACGACCTACACCGAACTGAGATACCTACAGCGTGAGCT
ATGAGAAAGCGCCACGCTTCCCGAAGGGAGAAAGGCGGACAGGTATCCGGTAAGCGGCAGGGTCGGAACA
GGAGAGCGCACGAGGGAGCTTCCAGGGGGAAACGCCTGGTATCTTTATAGTCCTGTCGGGTTTCGCCACC
TCTGACTTGAGCGTCGATTTTTGTGATGCTCGTCAGGGGGGCGGAGCCTATGGAAAAACGCCAGCAACGC
GGCCTTTTTACGGTTCCTGGCCTTTTGCTGGCCTTTTGCTCACATGTTCTTTCCTGCGTTATCCCCTGAT
TCTGTGGATAACCGTATTACCGCCTTTGAGTGAGCTGATACCGCTCGCCGCAGCCGAACGACCGAGCGCA
GCGAGTCAGTGAGCGAGGAAGCGGAAGAGCGCCCAATACGCAAACCGCCTCTCCCCGCGCGTTGGCCGAT
TCATTAATGCAGCTGGCACGACAGGTTTCCCGACTGGAAAGCGGGCAGTGAGCGCAACGCAATTAATGTG
AGTTAGCTCACTCATTAGGCACCCCAGGCTTTACACTTTATGCTTCCGGCTCGTATGTTGTGTGGAATTG
TGAGCGGATAACAATTTCACACAGGAAACAGCTATGACCATGATTACGCCAAGCGCGCAATTAACCCTCA
CTAAAGGGAACAAAAGCTGGAGCTGCAAGCTTAATGTAGTCTTATGCAATACTCTTGTAGTCTTGCAACA
TGGTAACGATGAGTTAGCAACATGCCTTACAAGGAGAGAAAAAGCACCGTGCATGCCGATTGGTGGAAGT
AAGGTGGTACGATCGTGCCTTATTAGGAAGGCAACAGACGGGTCTGACATGGATTGGACGAACCACTGAA
TTGCCGCATTGCAGAGATATTGTATTTAAGTGCCTAGCTCGATACATAAACGGGTCTCTCTGGTTAGACC
AGATCTGAGCCTGGGAGCTCTCTGGCTAACTAGGGAACCCACTGCTTAAGCCTCAATAAAGCTTGCCTTG
AGTGCTTCAAGTAGTGTGTGCCCGTCTGTTGTGTGACTCTGGTAACTAGAGATCCCTCAGACCCTTTTAG
TCAGTGTGGAAAATCTCTAGCAGTGGCGCCCGAACAGGGACTTGAAAGCGAAAGGGAAACCAGAGGAGCT
CTCTCGACGCAGGACTCGGCTTGCTGAAGCGCGCACGGCAAGAGGCGAGGGGCGGCGACTGGTGAGTACG
CCAAAAATTTTGACTAGCGGAGGCTAGAAGGAGAGAGATGGGTGCGAGAGCGTCAGTATTAAGCGGGGGA
GAATTAGATCGCGATGGGAAAAAATTCGGTTAAGGCCAGGGGGAAAGAAAAAATATAAATTAAAACATAT
AGTATGGGCAAGCAGGGAGCTAGAACGATTCGCAGTTAATCCTGGCCTGTTAGAAACATCAGAAGGCTGT
AGACAAATACTGGGACAGCTACAACCATCCCTTCAGACAGGATCAGAAGAACTTAGATCATTATATAATA
CAGTAGCAACCCTCTATTGTGTGCATCAAAGGATAGAGATAAAAGACACCAAGGAAGCTTTAGACAAGAT
AGAGGAAGAGCAAAACAAAAGTAAGACCACCGCACAGCAAGCGGCCGCTGATCTTCAGACCTGGAGGAGG
AGATATGAGGGACAATTGGAGAAGTGAATTATATAAATATAAAGTAGTAAAAATTGAACCATTAGGAGTA
GCACCCACCAAGGCAAAGAGAAGAGTGGTGCAGAGAGAAAAAAGAGCAGTGGGAATAGGAGCTTTGTTCC
TTGGGTTCTTGGGAGCAGCAGGAAGCACTATGGGCGCAGCGTCAATGACGCTGACGGTACAGGCCAGACA
ATTATTGTCTGGTATAGTGCAGCAGCAGAACAATTTGCTGAGGGCTATTGAGGCGCAACAGCATCTGTTG
CAACTCACAGTCTGGGGCATCAAGCAGCTCCAGGCAAGAATCCTGGCTGTGGAAAGATACCTAAAGGATC
AACAGCTCCTGGGGATTTGGGGTTGCTCTGGAAAACTCATTTGCACCACTGCTGTGCCTTGGAATGCTAG
TTGGAGTAATAAATCTCTGGAACAGATTTGGAATCACACGACCTGGATGGAGTGGGACAGAGAAATTAAC
AATTACACAAGCTTAATACACTCCTTAATTGAAGAATCGCAAAACCAGCAAGAAAAGAATGAACAAGAAT
TATTGGAATTAGATAAATGGGCAAGTTTGTGGAATTGGTTTAACATAACAAATTGGCTGTGGTATATAAA
ATTATTCATAATGATAGTAGGAGGCTTGGTAGGTTTAAGAATAGTTTTTGCTGTACTTTCTATAGTGAAT
AGAGTTAGGCAGGGATATTCACCATTATCGTTTCAGACCCACCTCCCAACCCCGAGGGGACCCAGAGAGG
GCCTATTTCCCATGATTCCTTCATATTTGCATATACGATACAAGGCTGTTAGAGAGATAATTAGAATTAA
TTTGACTGTAAACACAAAGATATTAGTACAAAATACGTGACGTAGAAAGTAATAATTTCTTGGGTAGTTT
GCAGTTTTAAAATTATGTTTTAAAATGGACTATCATATGCTTACCGTAACTTGAAAGTATTTCGATTTCT
TGGCTTTATATATCTTGTGGAAAGGACGAAACACCGAGGAGAACTCGAGTTTGACGGTTTTAGAGCTAGA
AATAGCAAGTTAAAATAAGGCTAGTCCGTTATCAACTTGAAAAAGTGGCACCGAGTCGGTGCTTTTTTAA
GCTTGGCGTAACTAGATCTTGAGACAAATGGCAGTATTCATCCACAATTTTAAAAGAAAAGGGGGGATTG
GGGGGTACAGTGCAGGGGAAAGAATAGTAGACATAATAGCAACAGACATACAAACTAAAGAATTACAAAA
ACAAATTACAAAAATTCAAAATTTTCGGGTTTATTACAGGGACAGCAGAGATCCACTTTGGCGCCGGCTC
GAGGGGG
