>Addgene plasmid #75517 | PRKACA gRNA (BRDN0001145877) | depositor partial sequence | sequence record 142977 | Target Sequence
AGGAGAACTCGAGTTTGACG
