>Addgene plasmid #75517 | PRKACA gRNA (BRDN0001145877) | addgene partial sequence | sequence record 184037 | hU6-F
AGAAAGTAATAATTTCTTGGGTAGTTTGCAGTTTTAAAATTATGTTTTAAAATGGACTATCATATGCTTA
CCGTAACTTGAAAGTATTTCGATTTCTTGGCTTTATATATCTTGTGGAAAGGACGAAACACCGAGGAGAA
CTCGAGTTTGACGGTTTTAGAGCTAGAAATAGCAAGTTAAAATAAGGCTAGTCCGTTATCAACTTGAAAA
AGTGGCACCGAGTCGGTGCTTTTTTAAGCTTGGCGTAACTAGATCTTGAGACAAATGGCAGTATTCATCC
ACAATTTTAAAAGAAAAGGGGGGATTGGGGGGTACAGTGCAGGGGAAAGAATAGTAGACATAATAGCAAC
AGACATACAAACTAAAGAATTACAAAAACAAATTACAAAAATTCAAAATTTTCGGGTTTATTACAGGGAC
AGCAGAGATCCACTTTGGCGCCGGCTCGAGGGGGCCCGGGTGCAAAGATGGATAAAGTTTTAAACAGAGA
GGAATCTTTGCAGCTAATGGACCTTCTAGGTCTTGAAAGGAGTGGGAATTGGCTCCGGTGCCCGTCAGTG
GGCAGAGCGC
